>Addgene plasmid #200933 | pCAGGS--MTS(S43A)-EGFP-V5 | addgene full sequence | sequence record 409552 | Addgene NGS Result
GGTCGACATTGATTATTGACTAGTTATTAATAGTAATCAATTACGGGGTCATTAGTTCATAGCCCATATA
TGGAGTTCCGCGTTACATAACTTACGGTAAATGGCCCGCCTGGCTGACCGCCCAACGACCCCCGCCCATT
GACGTCAATAATGACGTATGTTCCCATAGTAACGCCAATAGGGACTTTCCATTGACGTCAATGGGTGGAG
TATTTACGGTAAACTGCCCACTTGGCAGTACATCAAGTGTATCATATGCCAAGTACGCCCCCTATTGACG
TCAATGACGGTAAATGGCCCGCCTGGCATTATGCCCAGTACATGACCTTATGGGACTTTCCTACTTGGCA
GTACATCTACGTATTAGTCATCGCTATTACCATGGTCGAGGTGAGCCCCACGTTCTGCTTCACTCTCCCC
ATCTCCCCCCCCTCCCCACCCCCAATTTTGTATTTATTTATTTTTTAATTATTTTGTGCAGCGATGGGGG
CGGGGGGGGGGGGGGGGSGSGCSRGGGGGGGGGGGGGGGGGGGGGGGGGGGGGGGGGGSGAGGCGGAGAG
GTGCGGCGGCAGCCAATCAGAGCGGCGCGCTCCGAAAGTTTCCTTTTATGGCGAGGCGGCGGCGGCGGCG
GCCCTATAAAAAGCGAAGCGCGCGGCGGGCGGGAGTCGCTGCGCGCTGCCTTCGCCCCGTGCCCCGCTCC
GCCGCCGCCTCGCGCCGCCCGCCCCGGCTCTGACTGACCGCGTTACTCCCACAGGTGAGCGGGCGGGACG
GCCCTTCTCCTCCGGGCTGTAATTAGCGCTTGGTTTAATGACGGCTTGTTTCTTTTCTGTGGCTGCGTGA
AAGCCTTGAGGGGCTCCGGGAGGGCCCTTTGTGCGGGGGGAGCGGCTCGGGGGGTGCGTGCGTGTGTGTG
TGCGTGGGGAGCGCCGCGTGCGGCTCCGCGCTGCCCGGCGGCTGTGAGCGCTGCGGGCGCGGCGCGGGGC
TTTGTGCGCTCCGCAGTGTGCGCGAGGGGAGCGCGGCCGGGGGCGGTGCCCCGCGGTGCGGGGGGGGCTG
CGAGGGGAACAAAGGCTGCGTGCGGGGTGTGTGCGTGGGGGGGTGAGCAGGGGGTGTGGGCGCGTCGGTC
GGGCTGCAACCCCCCCTGCACCCCCCTCCCCGAGTTGCTGAGCACGGCCCGGCTTCGGGTGCGGGGCTCC
GTACGGGGCGTGGCGCGGGGCTCGCCGTGCCGGGCGGGGGGTGGCGGCAGGKGGGGGTGCCGGGCGGGGC
GGGGCCGCCKCGGGCCGGGGRGGGCTCGGGGGRGGGGCGCGGCGGCCCCCGGAGCGCCGGCGGCTGTCGA
GGCGCGGCGAGCCGCAGCCATTGCCTTTTATGGTAATCGTGCGAGAGGGCGCAGGGACTTCCTTTGTCCC
AAATCTGTGCGGAGCCGAAATCTGGGAGGCGCCGCCGCACCCCCTCTAGCGGGCGCGGGGCGAAGCGGTG
CGGCGCCGGCAGGAAGGAAATGGGCGGGGAGGGCCTTCGTGCGTCGCCGCGCCGCCGTCCCCTTCTCCCT
CTCCAGCCTCGGGGCTGTCCGCGGGGGGACGGCTGCCTTCGGGGGGGACGGGGCAGGGCGGGGTTCGGCT
TCTGGCGTGTGACCGGCGGCTCTAGAGCCTCTGCTAACCATGTTCATGCCTTCTTCTTTTTCCTACAGCT
CCTGGGCAACGTGCTGGTTATTGTGCTGTCTCATCATTTTGGCAAAGAATTCATATGCGGCCGCATGGCG
TTTCTCCGAAGCATGTGGGGCGTGCTGAGTGCCCTGGGAAGGTCTGGAGCAGAGCTGTGCACCGGCTGTG
GAAGTCGACTGCGCTCCCCCTTCAGTTTTGTGTATTTACCGAGGTGGTTTGCAAAGCTTGTGAGCAAGGG
CGAGGAGCTGTTCACCGGGGTGGTGCCCATCCTGGTCGAGCTGGACGGCGACGTAAACGGCCACAAGTTC
AGCGTGTCCGGCGAGGGCGAGGGCGATGCCACCTACGGCAAGCTGACCCTGAAGTTCATCTGCACCACCG
GCAAGCTGCCCGTGCCCTGGCCCACCCTCGTGACCACCCTGACCTACGGCGTGCAGTGCTTCAGCCGCTA
CCCCGACCACATGAAGCAGCACGACTTCTTCAAGTCCGCCATGCCCGAAGGCTACGTCCAGGAGCGCACC
ATCTTCTTCAAGGACGACGGCAACTACAAGACCCGCGCCGAGGTGAAGTTCGAGGGCGACACCCTGGTGA
ACCGCATCGAGCTGAAGGGCATCGACTTCAAGGAGGACGGCAACATCCTGGGGCACAAGCTGGAGTACAA
CTACAACAGCCACAACGTCTATATCATGGCCGACAAGCAGAAGAACGGCATCAAGGTGAACTTCAAGATC
CGCCACAACATCGAGGACGGCAGCGTGCAGCTCGCCGACCACTACCAGCAGAACACCCCCATCGGCGACG
GCCCCGTGCTGCTGCCCGACAACCACTACCTGAGCACCCAGTCCGCCCTGAGCAAAGACCCCAACGAGAA
GCGCGATCACATGGTCCTGCTGGAGTTCGTGACCGCCGCCGGGATCACTCTCGGCATGGACGAGCTGTAC
AAGACGCGTGAAGGTACCAGGGGTAAGCCTATCCCTAACCCTCTCCTCGGTCTCGATTCTACGTAAGAAT
TCACTCCTCAGGTGCAGGCTGCCTATCAGAAGGTGGTGGCTGGTGTGGCCAATGCCCTGGCTCACAAATA
CCACTGAGATCTTTTTCCCTCTGCCAAAAATTATGGGGACATCATGAAGCCCCTTGAGCATCTGACTTCT
GGCTAATAAAGGAAATTTATTTTCATTGCAATAGTGTGTTGGAATTTTTTGTGTCTCTCACTCGGAAGGA
CATATGGGAGGGCAAATCATTTAAAACATCAGAATGAGTATTTGGTTTAGAGTTTGGCAACATATGCCCA
TATGCTGGCTGCCATGAACAAAGGTTGGCTATAAAGAGGTCATCAGTATATGAAACAGCCCCCTGCTGTC
CATTCCTTATTCCATAGAAAAGCCTTGACTTGAGGTTAGATTTTTTTTATATTTTGTTTTGTGTTATTTT
TTTCTTTAACATCCCTAAAATTTTCCTTACATGTTTTACTAGCCAGATTTTTCCTCCTCTCCTGACTACT
CCCAGTCATAGCTGTCCCTCTTCTCTTATGGAGATCCCTCGACCTGCAGCCCAAGCTTGGCGTAATCATG
GTCATAGCTGTTTCCTGTGTGAAATTGTTATCCGCTCACAATTCCACACAACATACGAGCCGGAAGCATA
AAGTGTAAAGCCTGGGGTGCCTAATGAGTGAGCTAACTCACATTAATTGCGTTGCGCTCACTGCCCGCTT
TCCAGTCGGGAAACCTGTCGTGCCAGCGGATCCGCATCTCAATTAGTCAGCAACCATAGTCCCGCCCCTA
ACTCCGCCCATCCCGCCCCTAACTCCGCCCAGTTCCGCCCATTCTCCGCCCCATGGCTGACTAATTTTTT
TTATTTATGCAGAGGCCGAGGCCGCCTCGGCCTCTGAGCTATTCCAGAAGTAGTGAGGAGGCTTTTTTGG
AGGCCTAGGCTTTTGCAAAAAGCTAACTTGTTTATTGCAGCTTATAATGGTTACAAATAAAGCAATAGCA
TCACAAATTTCACAAATAAAGCATTTTTTTCACTGCATTCTAGTTGTGGTTTGTCCAAACTCATCAATGT
ATCTTATCATGTCTGGATCCGCTGCATTAATGAATCGGCCAACGCGCGGGGAGAGGCGGTTTGCGTATTG
GGCGCTCTTCCGCTTCCTCGCTCACTGACTCGCTGCGCTCGGTCGTTCGGCTGCGGCGAGCGGTATCAGC
TCACTCAAAGGCGGTAATACGGTTATCCACAGAATCAGGGGATAACGCAGGAAAGAACATGTGAGCAAAA
GGCCAGCAAAAGGCCAGGAACCGTAAAAAGGCCGCGTTGCTGGCGTTTTTCCATAGGCTCCGCCCCCCTG
ACGAGCATCACAAAAATCGACGCTCAAGTCAGAGGTGGCGAAACCCGACAGGACTATAAAGATACCAGGC
GTTTCCCCCTGGAAGCTCCCTCGTGCGCTCTCCTGTTCCGACCCTGCCGCTTACCGGATACCTGTCCGCC
TTTCTCCCTTCGGGAAGCGTGGCGCTTTCTCATAGCTCACGCTGTAGGTATCTCAGTTCGGTGTAGGTCG
TTCGCTCCAAGCTGGGCTGTGTGCACGAACCCCCCGTTCAGCCCGACCGCTGCGCCTTATCCGGTAACTA
TCGTCTTGAGTCCAACCCGGTAAGACACGACTTATCGCCACTGGCAGCAGCCACTGGTAACAGGATTAGC
AGAGCGAGGTATGTAGGCGGTGCTACAGAGTTCTTGAAGTGGTGGCCTAACTACGGCTACACTAGAAGAA
CAGTATTTGGTATCTGCGCTCTGCTGAAGCCAGTTACCTTCGGAAAAAGAGTTGGTAGCTCTTGATCCGG
CAAACAAACCACCGCTGGTAGCGGTGGTTTTTTTGTTTGCAAGCAGCAGATTACGCGCAGAAAAAAAGGA
TCTCAAGAAGATCCTTTGATCTTTTCTACGGGGTCTGACGCTCAGTGGAACGAAAACTCACGTTAAGGGA
TTTTGGTCATGAGATTATCAAAAAGGATCTTCACCTAGATCCTTTTAAATTAAAAATGAAGTTTTAAATC
AATCTAAAGTATATATGAGTAAACTTGGTCTGACAGTTACCAATGCTTAATCAGTGAGGCACCTATCTCA
GCGATCTGTCTATTTCGTTCATCCATAGTTGCCTGACTCCCCGTCGTGTAGATAACTACGATACGGGAGG
GCTTACCATCTGGCCCCAGTGCTGCAATGATACCGCGAGACCCACGCTCACCGGCTCCAGATTTATCAGC
AATAAACCAGCCAGCCGGAAGGGCCGAGCGCAGAAGTGGTCCTGCAACTTTATCCGCCTCCATCCAGTCT
ATTAATTGTTGCCGGGAAGCTAGAGTAAGTAGTTCGCCAGTTAATAGTTTGCGCAACGTTGTTGCCATTG
CTACAGGCATCGTGGTGTCACGCTCGTCGTTTGGTATGGCTTCATTCAGCTCCGGTTCCCAACGATCAAG
GCGAGTTACATGATCCCCCATGTTGTGCAAAAAAGCGGTTAGCTCCTTCGGTCCTCCGATCGTTGTCAGA
AGTAAGTTGGCCGCAGTGTTATCACTCATGGTTATGGCAGCACTGCATAATTCTCTTACTGTCATGCCAT
CCGTAAGATGCTTTTCTGTGACTGGTGAGTACTCAACCAAGTCATTCTGAGAATAGTGTATGCGGCGACC
GAGTTGCTCTTGCCCGGCGTCAATACGGGATAATACCGCGCCACATAGCAGAACTTTAAAAGTGCTCATC
ATTGGAAAACGTTCTTCGGGGCGAAAACTCTCAAGGATCTTACCGCTGTTGAGATCCAGTTCGATGTAAC
CCACTCGTGCACCCAACTGATCTTCAGCATCTTTTACTTTCACCAGCGTTTCTGGGTGAGCAAAAACAGG
AAGGCAAAATGCCGCAAAAAAGGGAATAAGGGCGACACGGAAATGTTGAATACTCATACTCTTCCTTTTT
CAATATTATTGAAGCATTTATCAGGGTTATTGTCTCATGAGCGGATACATATTTGAATGTATTTAGAAAA
ATAAACAAATAGGGGTTCCGCGCACATTTCCCCGAAAAGTGCCACCTG
Features (pLannotate 1.2.2; 19 found; start..end, strand, type, name):
      5..384     +  enhancer       CMV enhancer: human cytomegalovirus immediate early enhancer
    662..1678    +  intron         chimeric intron: chimera between introns from chicken β-actin and rabbit β-globin
   1676..1732    +  CDS            HBB (fragment): HBB_LEPEU - Experimental evidence at protein level: Swiss-Prot protein existence level 1. Involved in oxygen transport from the lung to the various peripheral tissues. From Lepus europaeus (European hare).
   1745..1873    +  CDS            TFAM (fragment): TFAM_HUMAN - Also known as TCF6, TCF6L2. Experimental evidence at protein level: Swiss-Prot protein existence level 1. Binds to the mitochondrial light strand promoter and functions in mitochondrial transcription regulation (PubMed:29445193, PubMed:32183942). Component of the mitochondrial transcription initiation complex, composed at least of TFB2M, TFAM and POLRMT that is required for basal transcription of mitochondrial DNA (PubMed:29149603). In this complex, TFAM recruits POLRMT to a specific promoter whereas TFB2M induces structural changes in POLRMT to enable promoter opening and trappin
   1877..2593    +  CDS            EGFP: EGFP is a basic (constitutively fluorescent) green fluorescent protein published in 1996, derived from Aequorea victoria. It is reported to be a rapidly-maturing weak dimer with moderate acid sensitivity.
   2612..2653    +  CDS            V5 tag: epitope tag from simian virus 5
   2657..2734    +  CDS            HBB (fragment): HBB_PONPY - Experimental evidence at transcript level: Swiss-Prot protein existence level 2. Involved in oxygen transport from the lung to the various peripheral tissues. From Pongo pygmaeus (Bornean orangutan).
   2805..2860    +  polyA_signal   β-globin poly(A) signal: rabbit β-globin polyadenylation signal (Gil and Proudfoot, 1987)
   3245..3261    -  protein_bind   lac operator: The lac repressor binds to the lac operator to inhibit transcription in E. coli. This inhibition can be relieved by adding lactose or isopropyl-β-D-thiogalactopyranoside (IPTG). lac repressor encoded by lacI
   3269..3299    -  promoter       lac promoter: promoter for the E. coli lac operon
   3314..3335    -  protein_bind   CAP binding site: CAP binding activates transcription in the presence of cAMP. E. coli catabolite activator protein
   3348..3387    -  CDS            lacI (fragment): lac repressor; lacI; The lac repressor binds to the lac operator to inhibit transcription in E. coli. This inhibition can be relieved by adding lactose or isopropyl-β-D-thiogalactopyranoside (IPTG).
   3394..3416    +  promoter       SV40 promoter (fragment): SV40 enhancer and early promoter
   3440..3575    +  rep_origin     SV40 ori: SV40 origin of replication
   3595..3729    +  polyA_signal   SV40 poly(A) signal: SV40 polyadenylation signal
   3731..3785    -  CDS            lacI (fragment): lac repressor; lacI; The lac repressor binds to the lac operator to inhibit transcription in E. coli. This inhibition can be relieved by adding lactose or isopropyl-β-D-thiogalactopyranoside (IPTG).
   3968..4556    -  rep_origin     ori: high-copy-number ColE1/pMB1/pBR322/pUC origin of replication
   4727..5587    -  CDS            AmpR: β-lactamase; bla; confers resistance to ampicillin, carbenicillin, and related antibiotics
   5588..5692    -  promoter       AmpR promoter: bla
