[The description below was written by a language model from this plasmid's Addgene catalogue record and pLannotate feature annotations shown in this document.]
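Description:
pCAGGS--MTS(S43A)-EGFP-V5 is a mammalian expression plasmid built on the pCAGGS backbone and designed to produce a mitochondrially targeted green fluorescent protein carrying a point mutation in its targeting peptide. It is maintained in E. coli through a high-copy ColE1/pUC-type origin and selected with ampicillin via the β-lactamase gene and its native promoter. The backbone also carries remnants of lac regulatory elements, along with an SV40 origin of replication, which can support episomal amplification in cells expressing SV40 large T antigen, and an SV40 polyadenylation signal.

Expression is driven by the CAG promoter. It is annotated here as the CMV immediate-early enhancer followed by the chimeric chicken β-actin/rabbit β-globin intron, an arrangement that gives strong constitutive transcription in a wide range of mammalian cell types. The insert, cloned between NotI and MluI sites that both remain intact, encodes an N-terminal mitochondrial targeting sequence, EGFP and a C-terminal V5 epitope tag. The feature table matches the targeting sequence to a fragment of human TFAM, the mitochondrial transcription factor A, and the catalogue records an S43A substitution within it. The short β-globin coding fragments flanking the insert are pCAGGS backbone sequence rather than part of the fusion, and transcripts terminate at the rabbit β-globin poly(A) signal.

The stated purpose is simply expression of MTS(S43A)-EGFP-V5 in mammalian cells. The record does not explain why serine 43 was changed. The design nonetheless allows localisation of the reporter to be followed by fluorescence, with detection through the V5 tag.
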