Addgene plasmid #200933: pCAGGS--MTS(S43A)-EGFP-V5
Purpose: expresses MTS(S43A)-EGFP-V5 in mammalian cells
Depositing lab: Hung-Chun Chang. Depositing organization: Lingang Laboratory.
Backbone
  Vector backbone: pCAGGS
  Backbone size w/o insert (bp): 4859
  Total vector size (bp): 5708
  Vector type: Mammalian Expression
Growth in bacteria
  Bacterial resistance: Ampicillin, 100 μg/mL
  Growth temperature: 37°C
  Growth strain: DH5alpha
  Copy number: High Copy
Gene/Insert
  Gene/Insert name: EGFP
  Insert size (bp): 849
  Mutation: S43A in MTS
  Promoter: CAG
  Tag / fusion protein: V5 (C terminal on insert); mitochondrial targeting sequence (MTS) (N terminal on insert)
  Cloning method: Restriction Enzyme; 5′ cloning site NotI (not destroyed); 3′ cloning site MluI (not destroyed)
  Sequencing primers: 5′ GTTCGGCTTCTGGCGTGTGAC; 3′ TATGTCCTTCCGAGTGAGAGAC
Terms and licenses: Academic/Nonprofit Terms; Industry Terms: Not Available to Industry
How to cite: pCAGGS--MTS(S43A)-EGFP-V5 was a gift from Hung-Chun Chang (Addgene plasmid # 200933 ; http://n2t.net/addgene:200933 ; RRID:Addgene_200933)
